>Addgene plasmid #166447 | Lenti-Cry2-mCherry- YAP-C-IDR | addgene full sequence | sequence record 329731 | Addgene NGS Result
TGGAAGGGCTAATTCACTCCCAAAGAAGACAAGATATCCTTGATCTGTGGATCTACCACACACAAGGCTA
CTTCCCTGATTAGCAGAACTACACACCAGGGCCAGGGGTCAGATATCCACTGACCTTTGGATGGTGCTAC
AAGCTAGTACCAGTTGAGCCAGATAAGGTAGAAGAGGCCAATAAAGGAGAGAACACCAGCTTGTTACACC
CTGTGAGCCTGCATGGGATGGATGACCCGGAGAGAGAAGTGTTAGAGTGGAGGTTTGACAGCCGCCTAGC
ATTTCATCACGTGGCCCGAGAGCTGCATCCGGAGTACTTCAAGAACTGCTGATATCGAGCTTGCTACAAG
GGACTTTCCGCTGGGGACTTTCCAGGGAGGCGTGGCCTGGGCGGGACTGGGGAGTGGCGAGCCCTCAGAT
CCTGCATATAAGCAGCTGCTTTTTGCCTGTACTGGGTCTCTCTGGTTAGACCAGATCTGAGCCTGGGAGC
TCTCTGGCTAACTAGGGAACCCACTGCTTAAGCCTCAATAAAGCTTGCCTTGAGTGCTTCAAGTAGTGTG
TGCCCGTCTGTTGTGTGACTCTGGTAACTAGAGATCCCTCAGACCCTTTTAGTCAGTGTGGAAAATCTCT
AGCAGTGGCGCCCGAACAGGGACTTGAAAGCGAAAGGGAAACCAGAGGAGCTCTCTCGACGCAGGACTCG
GCTTGCTGAAGCGCGCACGGCAAGAGGCGAGGGGCGGCGACTGGTGAGTACGCCAAAAATTTTGACTAGC
GGAGGCTAGAAGGAGAGAGATGGGTGCGAGAGCGTCAGTATTAAGCGGGGGAGAATTAGATCGCGATGGG
AAAAAATTCGGTTAAGGCCAGGGGGAAAGAAAAAATATAAATTAAAACATATAGTATGGGCAAGCAGGGA
GCTAGAACGATTCGCAGTTAATCCTGGCCTGTTAGAAACATCAGAAGGCTGTAGACAAATACTGGGACAG
CTACAACCATCCCTTCAGACAGGATCAGAAGAACTTAGATCATTATATAATACAGTAGCAACCCTCTATT
GTGTGCATCAAAGGATAGAGATAAAAGACACCAAGGAAGCTTTAGACAAGATAGAGGAAGAGCAAAACAA
AAGTAAGACCACCGCACAGCAAGCGGCCGGCCGCTGATCTTCAGACCTGGAGGAGGAGATATGAGGGACA
ATTGGAGAAGTGAATTATATAAATATAAAGTAGTAAAAATTGAACCATTAGGAGTAGCACCCACCAAGGC
AAAGAGAAGAGTGGTGCAGAGAGAAAAAAGAGCAGTGGGAATAGGAGCTTTGTTCCTTGGGTTCTTGGGA
GCAGCAGGAAGCACTATGGGCGCAGCGTCAATGACGCTGACGGTACAGGCCAGACAATTATTGTCTGGTA
TAGTGCAGCAGCAGAACAATTTGCTGAGGGCTATTGAGGCGCAACAGCATCTGTTGCAACTCACAGTCTG
GGGCATCAAGCAGCTCCAGGCAAGAATCCTGGCTGTGGAAAGATACCTAAAGGATCAACAGCTCCTGGGG
ATTTGGGGTTGCTCTGGAAAACTCATTTGCACCACTGCTGTGCCTTGGAATGCTAGTTGGAGTAATAAAT
CTCTGGAACAGATTTGGAATCACACGACCTGGATGGAGTGGGACAGAGAAATTAACAATTACACAAGCTT
AATACACTCCTTAATTGAAGAATCGCAAAACCAGCAAGAAAAGAATGAACAAGAATTATTGGAATTAGAT
AAATGGGCAAGTTTGTGGAATTGGTTTAACATAACAAATTGGCTGTGGTATATAAAATTATTCATAATGA
TAGTAGGAGGCTTGGTAGGTTTAAGAATAGTTTTTGCTGTACTTTCTATAGTGAATAGAGTTAGGCAGGG
ATATTCACCATTATCGTTTCAGACCCACCTCCCAACCCCGAGGGGACCCGACAGGCCCGAAGGAATAGAA
GAAGAAGGTGGAGAGAGAGACAGAGACAGATCCATTCGATTAGTGAACGGATCTCGACGGTATCGCCGAA
TTCACAAATGGCAGTATTCATCCACAATTTTAAAAGAAAAGGGGGGATTGGGGGGTACAGTGCAGGGGAA
AGAATAGTAGACATAATAGCAACAGACATACAAACTAAAGAATTACAAAAACAAATTACAAAAATTCAAA
ATTTTCGGGTTTATTACAGGGACAGCAGAGATCCAGTTTGGACTAGTCGTGAGGCTCCGGTGCCCGTCAG
TGGGCAGAGCGCACATCGCCCACAGTCCCCGAGAAGTTGGGGGGAGGGGTCGGCAATTGAACCGGTGCCT
AGAGAAGGTGGCGCGGGGTAAACTGGGAAAGTGATGTCGTGTACTGGCTCCGCCTTTTTCCCGAGGGTGG
GGGAGAACCGTATATAAGTGCAGTAGTCGCCGTGAACGTTCTTTTTCGCAACGGGTTTGCCGCCAGAACA
CAGGTAAGTGCCGTGTGTGGTTCCCGCGGGCCTGGCCTCTTTACGGGTTATGGCCCTTGCGTGCCTTGAA
TTACTTCCACCTGGCTGCAGTACGTGATTCTTGATCCCGAGCTTCGGGTTGGAAGTGGGTGGGAGAGTTC
GAGGCCTTGCGCTTAAGGAGCCCCTTCGCCTCGTGCTTGAGTTGAGGCCTGGCCTGGGCGCTGGGGCCGC
CGCGTGCGAATCTGGTGGCACCTTCGCGCCTGTCTCGCTGCTTTCGATAAGTCTCTAGCCATTTAAAATT
TTTGATGACCTGCTGCGACGCTTTTTTTCTGGCAAGATAGTCTTGTAAATGCGGGCCAAGATCTGCACAC
TGGTATTTCGGTTTTTGGGGCCGCGGGCGGCGACGGGGCCCGTGCGTCCCAGCGCACATGTTCGGCGAGG
CGGGGCCTGCGAGCGCGGCCACCGAGAATCGGACGGGGGTAGTCTCAAGCTGGCCGGCCTGCTCTGGTGC
CTGGCCTCGCGCCGCCGTGTATCGCCCCGCCCTGGGCGGCAAGGCTGGCCCGGTCGGCACCAGTTGCGTG
AGCGGAAAGATGGCCGCTTCCCGGCCCTGCTGCAGGGAGCTCAAAATGGAGGACGCGGCGCTCGGGAGAG
CGGGCGGGTGAGTCACCCACACAAAGGAAAAGGGCCTTTCCGTCCTCAGCCGTCGCTTCATGTGACTCCA
CGGAGTACCGGGCGCCGTCCAGGCACCTCGATTAGTTCTCGAGCTTTTGGAGTACGTCGTCTTTAGGTTG
GGGGGAGGGGTTTTATGCGATGGAGTTTCCCCACACTGAGTGGGTGGAGACTGAAGTTAGGCCAGCTTGG
CACTTGATGTAATTCTCCTTGGAATTTGCCCTTTTTGAGTTTGGATCTTGGTTCATTCTCAAGCCTCAGA
CAGTGGTTCAAAGTTTTTTTCTTCCATTTCAGGTGTCGTGAAGCGGCCGCACCGGTCTGCAGGCCACCAT
GGACCCCAAGAAGAAGAGGAAGGTGCGTTTTGCCATGAACCAGAGAATCAGTCAGAGTGCTCCAGTGAAA
CAGCCACCACCCCTGGCTCCCCAGAGCCCACAGGGAGGCGTCATGGGTGGCAGCAACTCCAACCAGCAGC
AACAGATGCGACTGCAGCAACTGCAGATGGAGAAGGAGAGGCTGCGGCTGAAACAGCAAGAACTGCTTCG
GCAGGCAATGCGGAATATCAATCCCAGCACAGCAAATTCTCCAAAATGTCAGGAGTTAGCCCTGCGTAGC
CAGTTACCAACACTGGAGCAGGATGGTGGGACTCAAAATCCAGTGTCTTCTCCCGGGATGTCTCAGGAAT
TGAGAACAATGACGACCAATAGCTCAGATCCTTTCCTTAACAGTGGCACCTATCACTCTCGAGATGAGAG
TACAGACAGTGGACTAAGCATGAGCAGCTACAGTGTCCCTCGAACCCCAGATGACTTCCTGAACAGTGTG
GATGAGATGGATACAGGTGATACTATCAACCAAAGCACCCTGCCCTCACAGCAGAACCGTTTCCCAGACT
ACCTTGAAGCCATTCCTGGGACAAATGTGGACCTTGGAACACTGGAAGGAGATGGAATGAACATAGAAGG
AGAGGAGCTGATGCCAAGTCTGCAGGAAGCTTTGAGTTCTGACATCCTTAATCTCGAGTCTAGAGGATCC
ATGGTGTCTAAAGGCGAGGAGGATAACATGGCTATAATCAAGGAATTTATGAGGTTCAAGGTGCATATGG
AGGGATCTGTGAACGGTCACGAGTTCGAAATCGAGGGCGAAGGCGAGGGGCGACCCTATGAAGGGACACA
GACGGCCAAACTGAAGGTGACCAAGGGTGGCCCCCTGCCTTTCGCCTGGGACATCCTGTCACCCCAGTTT
ATGTACGGCTCTAAGGCTTACGTTAAGCACCCTGCCGATATTCCGGACTACTTGAAACTGAGCTTCCCTG
AAGGGTTCAAGTGGGAACGGGTAATGAATTTTGAGGATGGCGGTGTAGTCACAGTTACCCAGGACAGCTC
TCTTCAGGACGGAGAATTTATCTATAAGGTTAAACTTCGGGGCACTAACTTCCCATCAGACGGCCCCGTG
ATGCAGAAGAAAACTATGGGCTGGGAAGCCAGCTCAGAACGCATGTATCCCGAGGACGGAGCACTGAAGG
GAGAAATCAAGCAGCGACTCAAGCTGAAGGATGGGGGACATTATGATGCTGAGGTCAAAACCACCTATAA
GGCCAAGAAACCCGTTCAGCTTCCTGGGGCATACAACGTGAATATCAAACTGGATATTACATCCCATAAC
GAAGACTATACCATCGTGGAACAGTACGAGCGGGCCGAGGGCAGACATAGCACAGGGGGCATGGATGAAT
TGTACAAGGCGGCCACGCGTATGAAGATGGACAAAAAGACTATAGTTTGGTTTAGAAGAGACCTAAGGAT
TGAGGATAATCCTGCATTAGCAGCAGCTGCTCACGAAGGATCTGTTTTTCCTGTCTTCATTTGGTGTCCT
GAAGAAGAAGGACAGTTTTATCCTGGAAGAGCTTCAAGATGGTGGATGAAACAATCACTTGCTCACTTAT
CTCAATCCTTGAAGGCTCTTGGATCTGACCTCACTTTAATCAAAACCCACAACACGATTTCAGCGATCTT
GGATTGTATCCGCGTTACCGGTGCTACAAAAGTCGTCTTTAACCACCTCTATGATCCTGTTTCGTTAGTT
CGGGACCATACCGTAAAGGAGAAGCTGGTGGAACGTGGGATCTCTGTGCAAAGCTACAATGGAGATCTAT
TGTATGAACCGTGGGAGATATACTGCGAAAAGGGCAAACCTTTTACGAGTTTCAATTCTTACTGGAAGAA
ATGCTTAGATATGTCGATTGAATCCGTTATGCTTCCTCCTCCTTGGCGGTTGATGCCAATAACTGCAGCG
GCTGAAGCGATTTGGGCGTGTTCGATTGAAGAACTAGGGCTGGAGAATGAGGCCGAGAAACCGAGCAATG
CGTTGTTAACTAGAGCTTGGTCTCCAGGATGGAGCAATGCTGATAAGTTACTAAATGAGTTCATCGAGAA
GCAGTTGATAGATTATGCAAAGAACAGCAAGAAAGTTGTTGGGAATTCTACTTCACTACTTTCTCCGTAT
CTCCATTTCGGGGAAATAAGCGTCAGACACGTTTTCCAGTGTGCCCGGATGAAACAAATTATATGGGCAA
GAGATAAGAACAGTGAAGGAGAAGAAAGTGCAGATCTTTTTCTTAGGGGAATCGGTTTAAGAGAGTATTC
TCGGTATATATGTTTCAACTTCCCGTTTACTCACGAGCAATCGTTGTTGAGTCATCTTCGGTTTTTCCCT
TGGGATGCTGATGTTGATAAGTTCAAGGCCTGGAGACAAGGCAGGACCGGTTATCCGTTGGTGGATGCCG
GAATGAGAGAGCTTTGGGCTACCGGATGGATGCATAACAGAATAAGAGTGATTGTTTCAAGCTTTGCTGT
GAAGTTTCTTCTCCTTCCATGGAAATGGGGAATGAAGTATTTCTGGGATACACTTTTGGATGCTGATTTG
GAATGTGACATCCTTGGCTGGCAGTATATCTCTGGGAGTATCCCCGATGGCCACGAGCTTGATCGCTTGG
ACAATCCCGCGTTACAAGGCGCCAAATATGACCCAGAAGGTGAGTACATAAGGCAATGGCTTCCCGAGCT
TGCGAGATTGCCAACTGAATGGATCCATCATCCATGGGACGCTCCTTTAACCGTACTCAAAGCTTCTGGT
GTGGAACTCGGAACAAACTATGCGAAACCCATTGTAGACATCGACACAGCTCGTGAGCTACTAGCTAAAG
CTATTTCAAGAACCCGTGAAGCACAGATCATGATCGGAGCAGCAGCCCGGGATCCACCGGTCGCCACCGG
TTCAGGGAGCGGATCCGGCTCAGGGAGTGCGGCCGCAACTCCCACCTGCAACATGCGTGACTGAATCGAT
AGATCCTAATCAACCTCTGGATTACAAAATTTGTGAAAGATTGACTGGTATTCTTAACTATGTTGCTCCT
TTTACGCTATGTGGATACGCTGCTTTAATGCCTTTGTATCATGCTATTGCTTCCCGTATGGCTTTCATTT
TCTCCTCCTTGTATAAATCCTGGTTGCTGTCTCTTTATGAGGAGTTGTGGCCCGTTGTCAGGCAACGTGG
CGTGGTGTGCACTGTGTTTGCTGACGCAACCCCCACTGGTTGGGGCATTGCCACCACCTGTCAGCTCCTT
TCCGGGACTTTCGCTTTCCCCCTCCCTATTGCCACGGCGGAACTCATCGCCGCCTGCCTTGCCCGCTGCT
GGACAGGGGCTCGGCTGTTGGGCACTGACAATTCCGTGGTGTTGTCGGGGAAATCATCGTCCTTTCCTTG
GCTGCTCGCCTGTGTTGCCACCTGGATTCTGCGCGGGACGTCCTTCTGCTACGTCCCTTCGGCCCTCAAT
CCAGCGGACCTTCCTTCCCGCGGCCTGCTGCCGGCTCTGCGGCCTCTTCCGCGTCTTCGCCTTCGCCCTC
AGACGAGTCGGATCTCCCTTTGGGCCGCCTCCCCGCCTGAGATCCTTTAAGACCAATGACTTACAAGGCA
GCTGTAGATCTTAGCCACTTTTTAAAAGAAAAGGGGGGACTGGAAGGGCTAATTCACTCCCAACGAAGAC
AAGATCTGCTTTTTGCTTGTACTGGGTCTCTCTGGTTAGACCAGATCTGAGCCTGGGAGCTCTCTGGCTA
ACTAGGGAACCCACTGCTTAAGCCTCAATAAAGCTTGCCTTGAGTGCTTCAAGTAGTGTGTGCCCGTCTG
TTGTGTGACTCTGGTAACTAGAGATCCCTCAGACCCTTTTAGTCAGTGTGGAAAATCTCTAGCAGTAGTA
GTTCATGTCATCTTATTATTCAGTATTTATAACTTGCAAAGAAATGAATATCAGAGAGTGAGAGGCCCGG
GTTAATTAAGGAAAGGGCTAGATCATTCTTGAAGACGAAAGGGCCTCGTGATACGCCTATTTTTATAGGT
TAATGTCATGATAATAATGGTTTCTTAGACGTCAGGTGGCACTTTTCGGGGAAATGTGCGCGGAACCCCT
ATTTGTTTATTTTTCTAAATACATTCAAATATGTATCCGCTCATGAGACAATAACCCTGATAAATGCTTC
AATAATATTGAAAAAGGAAGAGTATGAGTATTCAACATTTCCGTGTCGCCCTTATTCCCTTTTTTGCGGC
ATTTTGCCTTCCTGTTTTTGCTCACCCAGAAACGCTGGTGAAAGTAAAAGATGCTGAAGATCAGTTGGGT
GCACGAGTGGGTTACATCGAACTGGATCTCAACAGCGGTAAGATCCTTGAGAGTTTTCGCCCCGAAGAAC
GTTTTCCAATGATGAGCACTTTTAAAGTTCTGCTATGTGGCGCGGTATTATCCCGTGTTGACGCCGGGCA
AGAGCAACTCGGTCGCCGCATACACTATTCTCAGAATGACTTGGTTGAGTACTCACCAGTCACAGAAAAG
CATCTTACGGATGGCATGACAGTAAGAGAATTATGCAGTGCTGCCATAACCATGAGTGATAACACTGCGG
CCAACTTACTTCTGACAACGATCGGAGGACCGAAGGAGCTAACCGCTTTTTTGCACAACATGGGGGATCA
TGTAACTCGCCTTGATCGTTGGGAACCGGAGCTGAATGAAGCCATACCAAACGACGAGCGTGACACCACG
ATGCCTGTAGCAATGGCAACAACGTTGCGCAAACTATTAACTGGCGAACTACTTACTCTAGCTTCCCGGC
AACAATTAATAGACTGGATGGAGGCGGATAAAGTTGCAGGACCACTTCTGCGCTCGGCCCTTCCGGCTGG
CTGGTTTATTGCTGATAAATCTGGAGCCGGTGAGCGTGGGTCTCGCGGTATCATTGCAGCACTGGGGCCA
GATGGTAAGCCCTCCCGTATCGTAGTTATCTACACGACGGGGAGTCAGGCAACTATGGATGAACGAAATA
GACAGATCGCTGAGATAGGTGCCTCACTGATTAAGCATTGGTAACTGTCAGACCAAGTTTACTCATATAT
ACTTTAGATTGATTTAAAACTTCATTTTTAATTTAAAAGGATCTAGGTGAAGATCCTTTTTGATAATCTC
ATGACCAAAATCCCTTAACGTGAGTTTTCGTTCCACTGAGCGTCAGACCCCGTAGAAAAGATCAAAGGAT
CTTCTTGAGATCCTTTTTTTCTGCGCGTAATCTGCTGCTTGCAAACAAAAAAACCACCGCTACCAGCGGT
GGTTTGTTTGCCGGATCAAGAGCTACCAACTCTTTTTCCGAAGGTAACTGGCTTCAGCAGAGCGCAGATA
CCAAATACTGTTCTTCTAGTGTAGCCGTAGTTAGGCCACCACTTCAAGAACTCTGTAGCACCGCCTACAT
ACCTCGCTCTGCTAATCCTGTTACCAGTGGCTGCTGCCAGTGGCGATAAGTCGTGTCTTACCGGGTTGGA
CTCAAGACGATAGTTACCGGATAAGGCGCAGCGGTCGGGCTGAACGGGGGGTTCGTGCACACAGCCCAGC
TTGGAGCGAACGACCTACACCGAACTGAGATACCTACAGCGTGAGCTATGAGAAAGCGCCACGCTTCCCG
AAGGGAGAAAGGCGGACAGGTATCCGGTAAGCGGCAGGGTCGGAACAGGAGAGCGCACGAGGGAGCTTCC
AGGGGGAAACGCCTGGTATCTTTATAGTCCTGTCGGGTTTCGCCACCTCTGACTTGAGCGTCGATTTTTG
TGATGCTCGTCAGGGGGGCGGAGCCTATGGAAAAACGCCAGCAACGCGGCCTTTTTACGGTTCCTGGCCT
TTTGCTGGCCTTTTGCTCACATGTTCTTTCCTGCGTTATCCCCTGATTCTGTGGATAACCGTATTACCGC
CTTTGAGTGAGCTGATACCGCTCGCCGCAGCCGAACGACCGAGCGCAGCGAGTCAGTGAGCGAGGAAGCG
GAAGAGCGCCCAATACGCAAACCGCCTCTCCCCGCGCGTTGGCCGATTCATTAATGCAGCAAGCTCATGG
CTGACTAATTTTTTTTATTTATGCAGAGGCCGAGGCCGCCTCGGCCTCTGAGCTATTCCAGAAGTAGTGA
GGAGGCTTTTTTGGAGGCCTAGGCTTTTGCAAAAAGCTCCCCGTGGCACGACAGGTTTCCCGACTGGAAA
GCGGGCAGTGAGCGCAACGCAATTAATGTGAGTTAGCTCACTCATTAGGCACCCCAGGCTTTACACTTTA
TGCTTCCGGCTCGTATGTTGTGTGGAATTGTGAGCGGATAACAATTTCACACAGGAAACAGCTATGACAT
GATTACGAATTTCACAAATAAAGCATTTTTTTCACTGCATTCTAGTTGTGGTTTGTCCAAACTCATCAAT
GTATCTTATCATGTCTGGATCAACTGGATAACTCAAGCTAACCAAAATCATCCCAAACTTCCCACCCCAT
ACCCTATTACCACTGCCAATTACCTGTGGTTTCATTTACTCTAAACCTGTGATTCCTCTGAATTATTTTC
ATTTTAAAGAAATTGTATTTGTTAAATATGTACTACAAACTTAGTAGT
Features (pLannotate 1.2.2; 25 found; start..end, strand, type, name):
    377..634     +  LTR            5' LTR (truncated): truncated 5' long terminal repeat (LTR) from HIV-1
    681..806     +  misc_feature   HIV-1 Ψ: packaging signal of human immunodeficiency virus type 1
    790..1128    +  CDS            HIV-1 gag (fragment): gag protein from human immunodeficiency virus 1; gag
   1303..1536    +  misc_feature   RRE: The Rev response element (RRE) of HIV-1 allows for Rev-dependent mRNA export from the nucleus to the cytoplasm.
   1913..2013    +  CDS            Rev (fragment): human immunodeficiency virus 1 (HIV-1) Rev protein; rev; enhances nuclear export of unspliced and incompletely spliced viral mRNAs
   2058..2175    +  misc_feature   cPPT/CTS: central polypurine tract and central termination sequence of HIV-1
   2223..3401    +  promoter       EF-1α promoter: strong constitutive promoter for human elongation factor EF-1α
   3417..4121    +  CDS            YAP1 (fragment): YAP1_HUMAN - Also known as YAP65. Experimental evidence at protein level: Swiss-Prot protein existence level 1. [Isoform 3]: Activates the C-terminal fragment (CTF) of ERBB4 (isoform 3). From Homo sapiens (Human).
   4131..4838    +  CDS            mCherry: mCherry is a basic (constitutively fluorescent) red fluorescent protein published in 2004, derived from Discosoma sp.. It is reported to be a very rapidly-maturing monomer with low acid sensitivity.
   4851..6344    +  CDS            CRY2PHR: N-terminal photolyase homology region of Arabidopsis thaliana cryptochrome 2 binds to CIB1 upon exposure to blue light (Kennedy et al., 2010)
   6345..6361    +  misc_feature   MCS (fragment): multiple cloning site
   6448..7036    +  misc_feature   WPRE: woodchuck hepatitis virus posttranscriptional regulatory element
   7044..7109    +  CDS            nef (fragment): NEF_HV1Z2 - Experimental evidence at protein level: Swiss-Prot protein existence level 1. Extracellular Nef protein targets CD4(+) T-lymphocytes for apoptosis by interacting with CXCR4 surface receptors. From Human immunodeficiency virus type 1 group M subtype D (isolate Z2/CDC-Z34) (HIV-1).
   7111..7344    +  LTR            3' LTR (ΔU3): self-inactivating 3' long terminal repeat (LTR) from HIV-1
   7549..7653    +  promoter       AmpR promoter: bla
   7654..8514    +  CDS            AmpR: β-lactamase; bla; confers resistance to ampicillin, carbenicillin, and related antibiotics
   8685..9273    +  rep_origin     ori: high-copy-number ColE1/pMB1/pBR322/pUC origin of replication
   9456..9510    +  CDS            lacI (fragment): lac repressor; lacI; The lac repressor binds to the lac operator to inhibit transcription in E. coli. This inhibition can be relieved by adding lactose or isopropyl-β-D-thiogalactopyranoside (IPTG).
   9516..9609    +  rep_origin     SV40 ori (fragment): SV40 origin of replication
   9634..9671    +  CDS            lacI (fragment): lac repressor; lacI; The lac repressor binds to the lac operator to inhibit transcription in E. coli. This inhibition can be relieved by adding lactose or isopropyl-β-D-thiogalactopyranoside (IPTG).
   9684..9705    +  protein_bind   CAP binding site: CAP binding activates transcription in the presence of cAMP. E. coli catabolite activator protein
   9720..9750    +  promoter       lac promoter: promoter for the E. coli lac operon
   9758..9774    +  protein_bind   lac operator: The lac repressor binds to the lac operator to inhibit transcription in E. coli. This inhibition can be relieved by adding lactose or isopropyl-β-D-thiogalactopyranoside (IPTG). lac repressor encoded by lacI
   9808..9891    +  polyA_signal   SV40 poly(A) signal (fragment): SV40 polyadenylation signal
  10058..329     +  CDS            nef (fragment) (across the origin): NEF_HV1BR - Experimental evidence at protein level: Swiss-Prot protein existence level 1. Extracellular Nef protein targets CD4(+) T-lymphocytes for apoptosis by interacting with CXCR4 surface receptors (PubMed:14990729). From Human immunodeficiency virus type 1 group M subtype B (isolate BRU/LAI) (HIV-1).
