[The description below was written by a language model from this plasmid's Addgene catalogue record and pLannotate feature annotations shown in this document.]
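Description:
Lenti-Cry2-mCherry- YAP-C-IDR is a lentiviral transfer plasmid built on the pHAGE backbone for expressing a light-responsive, fluorescently labelled fragment of human YAP1 in mammalian cells. It is propagated in E. coli through a high-copy ColE1/pUC-type origin with ampicillin selection (AmpR under its own bla promoter). The viral portion carries the usual HIV-1-derived elements: a truncated 5' LTR, the Ψ packaging signal with a gag fragment, the Rev response element for Rev-dependent nuclear export of the genomic RNA, the cPPT/CTS that aids nuclear import, and a ΔU3 self-inactivating 3' LTR that silences LTR promoter activity after integration. A WPRE downstream of the payload enhances transcript stability and expression. No mammalian selection marker is annotated, so mCherry fluorescence is the apparent means of identifying transduced cells.

The payload is driven by the strong constitutive EF-1α promoter and comprises three annotated coding segments: a YAP1 fragment corresponding to the C-terminal intrinsically disordered region (residues 266–504), mCherry, and CRY2PHR. In the sequenced plasmid the annotated order is YAP fragment, then mCherry, then CRY2PHR, which is the reverse of what the construct name suggests. The catalogue links the Cry2 component to the human CRY2 gene, but the feature table identifies it as the photolyase homology region of Arabidopsis thaliana cryptochrome 2, the domain commonly used in optogenetics because it oligomerises under blue light. Fusing it to a disordered region lets light-triggered clustering test whether that region promotes condensate formation, with mCherry allowing droplets to be imaged. This fits the associated study on YAP phase separation in interferon-gamma-induced resistance to anti-PD-1 immunotherapy.
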