Addgene plasmid #166447: Lenti-Cry2-mCherry- YAP-C-IDR
Purpose: Expresses fusion of CRY2PHR with mCherry and YAP-C-IDR
Depositing lab: Shuguo Sun. Depositing organization: Huazhong University of Science & Technology. Publication: Interferon-gamma induces tumor resistance to anti-PD-1 immunotherapy by promoting YAP phase separation. Yu M, Peng Z, Qin M, Liu Y, Wang J, Zhang C, Lin J, Dong T, Wang L, Li S, Yang Y, Xu S, Guo W, Zhang X, Shi M, Peng H, Luo X, Zhang H, Zhang L, Li Y, Yang XP, Sun S. Mol Cell. 2021 Feb 13. pii: S1097-2765(21)00010-1. doi: 10.1016/j.molcel.2021.01.010. PubMed 33606996.
Backbone
  Vector backbone: pHAGE
  Vector type: Lentiviral
Growth in bacteria
  Bacterial resistance: Ampicillin, 100 μg/mL
  Growth temperature: 37°C
  Growth strain: NEB Stable
  Copy number: High Copy
Gene/Insert
  Gene/Insert name: Cry2, mCherry, YAP-C-IDR(266-504)
  Species: H. sapiens (human)
  Entrez Gene: YAP1 (a.k.a. COB1, YAP, YAP-1, YAP2, YAP65, YKI); CRY2 (a.k.a. HCRY2, PHLL2)
  Cloning method: Gibson Cloning
Terms and licenses: Academic/Nonprofit Terms; Industry Terms: Not Available to Industry
How to cite: Lenti-Cry2-mCherry- YAP-C-IDR was a gift from Shuguo Sun (Addgene plasmid # 166447 ; http://n2t.net/addgene:166447 ; RRID:Addgene_166447)
